Addgene plasmid #211418: pmCer-C17orf53
Purpose: mammalian expression of human C17orf53 N-terminally fused to mCerulean
Depositing lab: Helmut Pospiech. Depositing organization: Leibniz Institute on Aging - Fritz Lipmann Institute (FLI).
Backbone
  Vector backbone: mCerulean C1
  Vector type: Mammalian Expression
Growth in bacteria
  Bacterial resistance: Kanamycin, 50 μg/mL
  Growth temperature: 37°C
  Growth strain: DH5alpha
  Copy number: High Copy
Gene/Insert
  Gene/Insert name: C17orf53 (alt names: HROB; MCM8IP)
  Species: H. sapiens (human)
  Entrez Gene: HROB (a.k.a. C17orf53, MCM8IP)
  Tag / fusion protein: mCerulean (N terminal on insert)
  Cloning method: Restriction Enzyme; 5′ cloning site EcoRI (not destroyed); 3′ cloning site SalI (not destroyed)
Terms and licenses: Academic/Nonprofit Terms; Industry Terms: Not Available to Industry
Depositor comments: generated by Julia Kutz (Leibniz Institute on Aging - Fritz Lipmann Institute, D-07745 Jena, Germany)
How to cite: pmCer-C17orf53 was a gift from Helmut Pospiech (Addgene plasmid # 211418 ; http://n2t.net/addgene:211418 ; RRID:Addgene_211418)
