[The description below was written by a language model from this plasmid's Addgene catalogue record and pLannotate feature annotations shown in this document.]
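Description:
pmCer-C17orf53 is a 6,669 nt mammalian expression plasmid built on the mCerulean C1 backbone, designed to produce human C17orf53 (now named HROB, also known as MCM8IP) with the cyan fluorescent protein mCerulean fused to its N terminus. Expression is driven by the human cytomegalovirus immediate early enhancer and promoter. The Cerulean coding sequence comes first, followed by a short stretch of multiple cloning site that serves as the linker, and then the HROB open reading frame, which was inserted between EcoRI and SalI sites that both remain intact. An SV40 polyadenylation signal downstream terminates the transcript. The small large T antigen fragment annotated just before it is most likely part of the same SV40-derived region rather than a functional element.

In bacteria the plasmid replicates at high copy from a ColE1/pUC-type origin and is selected with kanamycin. The NeoR/KanR gene (Tn5 aminoglycoside phosphotransferase) sits behind tandem bacterial (bla) and SV40 early promoters and is followed by an HSV TK polyadenylation signal. This arrangement lets the same marker confer kanamycin resistance in E. coli and G418 resistance in mammalian cells, which allows selection of stable transfectants. An f1 origin is also present, permitting single-stranded DNA production. The short ble and bGH poly(A) fragments in the feature table appear to be partial matches without an evident functional role.

HROB is annotated as a DNA-binding protein that recruits the MCM8-MCM9 helicase complex to sites of DNA damage to promote repair synthesis during homologous recombination. The record states only mammalian expression as the purpose. A fluorescent fusion of this kind is suited to following the protein's localisation in live or fixed cells.
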