Features (pLannotate 1.2.2; 16 found; start..end, strand, type, name):
     75..378     +  enhancer       CMV enhancer: human cytomegalovirus immediate early enhancer
    379..582     +  promoter       CMV promoter: human cytomegalovirus (CMV) immediate early promoter
    627..1343    +  CDS            Cerulean: Cerulean is a basic (constitutively fluorescent) cyan fluorescent protein published in 2004, derived from Aequorea victoria. It has low acid sensitivity.
   1344..1379    +  misc_feature   MCS (fragment): multiple cloning site
   1380..3317    +  CDS            HROB: HROB_HUMAN - Also known as C17orf53. Experimental evidence at protein level: Swiss-Prot protein existence level 1. DNA-binding protein involved in homologous recombination that acts by recruiting the MCM8-MCM9 helicase complex to sites of DNA damage to promote DNA repair synthesis. From Homo sapiens (Human).
   3320..3347    +  misc_feature   MCS (fragment): multiple cloning site
   3364..3448    +  CDS            large T antigen (fragment): large T antigen from SV40 (simian virus 40)
   3471..3592    +  polyA_signal   SV40 poly(A) signal: SV40 polyadenylation signal
   3626..4054    -  rep_origin     f1 ori (sequence partly withheld): f1 bacteriophage origin of replication; arrow indicates direction of (+) strand synthesis
   4081..4185    +  promoter       AmpR promoter: bla
   4187..4544    +  promoter       SV40 promoter: SV40 enhancer and early promoter
   4579..5373    +  CDS            NeoR/KanR: aminoglycoside phosphotransferase from Tn5; aph(3')-II (or nptII); confers resistance to neomycin, kanamycin, and G418 (Geneticin®)
   5394..5546    +  CDS            ble (fragment): BLE_KLEPN - Experimental evidence at protein level: Swiss-Prot protein existence level 1. Binding protein with a strong affinity to the bleomycin family of antibiotics. Binds to CL990; an antimitotic-antibiotic compound. From Klebsiella pneumoniae.
   5605..5652    +  polyA_signal   HSV TK poly(A) signal: herpes simplex virus thymidine kinase polyadenylation signal (Cole and Stacy, 1985)
   5743..5759    -  polyA_signal   bGH poly(A) signal (fragment): bovine growth hormone polyadenylation signal
   5981..6569    +  rep_origin     ori: high-copy-number ColE1/pMB1/pBR322/pUC origin of replication
>Addgene plasmid #211418 | pmCer-C17orf53 | addgene full sequence | sequence record 420521 | Addgene NGS Result
TTACCGCCATGCATTAGTTATTAATAGTAATCAATTACGGGGTCATTAGTTCATAGCCCATATATGGAGT
TCCGCGTTACATAACTTACGGTAAATGGCCCGCCTGGCTGACCGCCCAACGACCCCCGCCCATTGACGTC
AATAATGACGTATGTTCCCATAGTAACGCCAATAGGGACTTTCCATTGACGTCAATGGGTGGAGTATTTA
CGGTAAACTGCCCACTTGGCAGTACATCAAGTGTATCATATGCCAAGTACGCCCCCTATTGACGTCAATG
ACGGTAAATGGCCCGCCTGGCATTATGCCCAGTACATGACCTTATGGGACTTTCCTACTTGGCAGTACAT
CTACGTATTAGTCATCGCTATTACCATGGTGATGCGGTTTTGGCAGTACATCAATGGGCGTGGATAGCGG
TTTGACTCACGGGGATTTCCAAGTCTCCACCCCATTGACGTCAATGGGAGTTTGTTTTGGCACCAAAATC
AACGGGACTTTCCAAAATGTCGTAACAACTCCGCCCCATTGACGCAAATGGGCGGTAGGCGTGTACGGTG
GGAGGTCTATATAAGCAGAGCTGGTTTAGTGAACCGTCAGATCCGCTAGCGCTACCGGTCGCCACCATGG
TGAGCAAGGGCGAGGAGCTGTTCACCGGGGTGGTGCCCATCCTGGTCGAGCTGGACGGCGACGTAAACGG
CCACAAGTTCAGCGTGTCCGGCGAGGGCGAGGGCGATGCCACCTACGGCAAGCTGACCCTGAAGTTCATC
TGCACCACCGGCAAGCTGCCCGTGCCCTGGCCCACCCTCGTGACCACCCTGACCTGGGGCGTGCAGTGCT
TCGCCCGCTACCCCGACCACATGAAGCAGCACGACTTCTTCAAGTCCGCCATGCCCGAAGGCTACGTCCA
GGAGCGCACCATCTTCTTCAAGGACGACGGCAACTACAAGACCCGCGCCGAGGTGAAGTTCGAGGGCGAC
ACCCTGGTGAACCGCATCGAGCTGAAGGGCATCGACTTCAAGGAGGACGGCAACATCCTGGGGCACAAGC
TGGAGTACAACGCCATCAGCGACAACGTCTATATCACCGCCGACAAGCAGAAGAACGGCATCAAGGCCAA
CTTCAAGATCCGCCACAACATCGAGGACGGCAGCGTGCAGCTCGCCGACCACTACCAGCAGAACACCCCC
ATCGGCGACGGCCCCGTGCTGCTGCCCGACAACCACTACCTGAGCACCCAGTCCGCCCTGAGCAAAGACC
CCAACGAGAAGCGCGATCACATGGTCCTGCTGGAGTTCGTGACCGCCGCCGGGATCACTCTCGGCATGGA
CGAGCTGTACAAGTCCGGACTCAGATCTCGAGCTCAAGCTTCGAATTCTATGGCGTGCAGTTTGCAGAAG
CTGTTTGCTGTGGAAGAGGAGTTTGAAGATGAGGATTTCTTGTCTGCTGTGGAGGATGCAGAGAACCGGT
TTACTGGCTCACTGCCTGTGAATGCTGGGCGCCTGAGACCTGTCTCTTCTAGGCCACAGGAGACTGTGCA
GGCACAGTCCTCCAGGCTGCTGCTGTTACACCCCACTGCTCCCTCAGAGGCTTTGGGCCTGCCAGACTTG
GACCTCTGCCTCCCTGCCTCCAGCACGCCCAGTGCTGACAGCCGTCCATCATGCATAGGAGCAGCTCCCC
TAAGGCCTGTCTCTACTTCCAGCAGCTGGATTGGCAATCAGAGAAGAGTGACAGTGACAGAAGTGCTCAG
AGAGACAGCAAGACCTCAGTCCTCAGCCTTACACCCCCTACTCACCTTTGAGAGCCAACAGCAGCAAGTT
GGTGGCTTTGAGGGGCCTGAACAAGACGAATTTGATAAAGTCCTGGCAAGCATGGAGTTGGAGGAGCCTG
GCATGGAGCTGGAATGTGGAGTCAGCAGTGAGGCCATACCAATCCTGCCTGCCCAGCAGCGGGAGGGTTC
AGTATTGGCTAAAAAAGCCCGGGTAGTTGATCTGAGTGGATCTTGCCAGAAGGGGCCTGTGCCTGCCATC
CACAAAGCGGGTATCATGTCCGCCCAGGATGAGTCTCTAGATCCTGTCATCCAATGTAGGACTCCACGAC
CCCCCTTGAGACCTGGTGCTGTGGGTCACCTTCCTGTTCCAACTGCCTTAACAGTTCCCACTCAGCAACT
CCACTGGGAAGTCTGTCCGCAACGCTCCCCTGTTCAAGCACTTCAGCCTCTCCAAGCTGCTAGAGGGACC
ATTCAGAGCAGCCCTCAAAATCGTTTCCCTTGTCAGCCATTCCAGTCTCCAAGTTCCTGGTTAAGTGGCA
AAGCTCATTTACCCAGACCTCGAACTCCCAACTCAAGCTGTTCTACTCCCTCAAGGACTAGCTCTGGATT
ATTTCCTCGGATACCCTTACAACCGCAAGCTCCAGTGTCTTCCATTGGGTCTCCTGTTGGTACCCCAAAA
GGTCCCCAGGGAGCTCTGCAGACACCCATAGTCACCAACCACCTGGTGCAGCTAGTCACTGCTGCCAGCC
GGACACCCCAGCAGCCCACCCATCCCTCCACCCGAGCCAAAACTCGCCGTTTCCCTGGCCCAGCTGGGAT
CCTGCCTCACCAGCAGAGTGGGAGAAGTCTGGAGGACATCATGGTTTCCGCGCCCCAAACTCCAACCCAT
GGTGCTCTGGCTAAATTCCAGACAGAGATTGTTGCTAGTTCCCAGGCATCTGTGGAGGAGGATTTTGGGC
GAGGGCCCTGGCTGACCATGAAATCCACGCTAGGCCTGGATGAGAGAGACCCTAGCTGCTTCCTCTGTAC
CTACAGCATTGTCATGGTGCTGCGCAAGGCAGCCCTGAAGCAGCTTCCTAGGAACAAGGTCCCCAACATG
GCGGTGATGATCAAGTCCCTGACTCGGAGCACAATGGACGCCAGTGTGGTTTTCAAGGACCCCACGGGAG
AGATGCAGGGGACGGTGCACAGGTTGCTGCTGGAGACGTGCCAGAATGAGCTGAAGCCTGGCTCAGTGCT
GCTGCTGAAGCAGATTGGAGTGTTTTCTCCTTCACTTCGAAATCACTACCTCAACGTGACACCCAACAAC
CTGGTCCATATTTACAGCCCGGATTCTGGGGATGGGAGCTTCCTCAAGCCATCTCAGCCCTTCCCCAAGG
ATTCAGGGAGCTTCCAGCATGATGTGGCTGCAAAGCCCGAGAAAGGCTTCAGAACAGCACAGAACCTAGA
GGCAGAGGCGTCCCCTGAGGAAGAACTCCCAGAAGCAGATGACCTGGATGGACTCCTGAGTGAGCTTCCT
GAAGACTTCTTCTGTGGGACCAGTAGTTGAGTCGACGGTACCGCGGGCCCGGGATCCACCGGATCTAGAT
AACTGATCATAATCAGCCATACCACATTTGTAGAGGTTTTACTTGCTTTAAAAAACCTCCCACACCTCCC
CCTGAACCTGAAACATAAAATGAATGCAATTGTTGTTGTTAACTTGTTTATTGCAGCTTATAATGGTTAC
AAATAAAGCAATAGCATCACAAATTTCACAAATAAAGCATTTTTTTCACTGCATTCTAGTTGTGGTTTGT
CCAAACTCATCAATGTATCTTAAGGCGTAAATTGTAAGCGTTAATATTTTGTTAAAATTCGCGTTAAATT
TTTGTTAAATCAGCTCATTTTTTAACCAATAGGCCGAAATCGGCAAAATCCCTTATAAATCAAAAGAATA
GACCGAGATAGGGT
[37 nt withheld, positions 3725-3761]
AAAGAACGTGGACTCCAACGTCAAAGG
[49 nt withheld, positions 3789-3837]
T
[91 nt withheld, positions 3839-3929]
G
[124 nt withheld, positions 3931-4054]
CAGGTGGCACTTTTCGGGGAAATGTGCGCGGAACCCCTATTTGTTTATTTTTCTAAATACATTCAAATAT
GTATCCGCTCATGAGACAATAACCCTGATAAATGCTTCAATAATATTGAAAAAGGAAGAGTCCTGAGGCG
GAAAGAACCAGCTGTGGAATGTGTGTCAGTTAGGGTGTGGAAAGTCCCCAGGCTCCCCAGCAGGCAGAAG
TATGCAAAGCATGCATCTCAATTAGTCAGCAACCAGGTGTGGAAAGTCCCCAGGCTCCCCAGCAGGCAGA
AGTATGCAAAGCATGCATCTCAATTAGTCAGCAACCATAGTCCCGCCCCTAACTCCGCCCATCCCGCCCC
TAACTCCGCCCAGTTCCGCCCATTCTCCGCCCCATGGCTGACTAATTTTTTTTATTTATGCAGAGGCCGA
GGCCGCCTCGGCCTCTGAGCTATTCCAGAAGTAGTGAGGAGGCTTTTTTGGAGGCCTAGGCTTTTGCAAA
GATCGATCAAGAGACAGGATGAGGATCGTTTCGCATGATTGAACAAGATGGATTGCACGCAGGTTCTCCG
GCCGCTTGGGTGGAGAGGCTATTCGGCTATGACTGGGCACAACAGACAATCGGCTGCTCTGATGCCGCCG
TGTTCCGGCTGTCAGCGCAGGGGCGCCCGGTTCTTTTTGTCAAGACCGACCTGTCCGGTGCCCTGAATGA
ACTGCAAGACGAGGCAGCGCGGCTATCGTGGCTGGCCACGACGGGCGTTCCTTGCGCAGCTGTGCTCGAC
GTTGTCACTGAAGCGGGAAGGGACTGGCTGCTATTGGGCGAAGTGCCGGGGCAGGATCTCCTGTCATCTC
ACCTTGCTCCTGCCGAGAAAGTATCCATCATGGCTGATGCAATGCGGCGGCTGCATACGCTTGATCCGGC
TACCTGCCCATTCGACCACCAAGCGAAACATCGCATCGAGCGAGCACGTACTCGGATGGAAGCCGGTCTT
GTCGATCAGGATGATCTGGACGAAGAGCATCAGGGGCTCGCGCCAGCCGAACTGTTCGCCAGGCTCAAGG
CGAGCATGCCCGACGGCGAGGATCTCGTCGTGACCCATGGCGATGCCTGCTTGCCGAATATCATGGTGGA
AAATGGCCGCTTTTCTGGATTCATCGACTGTGGCCGGCTGGGTGTGGCGGACCGCTATCAGGACATAGCG
TTGGCTACCCGTGATATTGCTGAAGAGCTTGGCGGCGAATGGGCTGACCGCTTCCTCGTGCTTTACGGTA
TCGCCGCTCCCGATTCGCAGCGCATCGCCTTCTATCGCCTTCTTGACGAGTTCTTCTGAGCGGGACTCTG
GGGTTCGAAATGACCGACCAAGCGACGCCCAACCTGCCATCACGAGATTTCGATTCCACCGCCGCCTTCT
ATGAAAGGTTGGGCTTCGGAATCGTTTTCCGGGACGCCGGCTGGATGATCCTCCAGCGCGGGGATCTCAT
GCTGGAGTTCTTCGCCCACCCTAGGGGGAGGCTAACTGAAACACGGAAGGAGACAATACCGGAAGGAACC
CGCGCTATGACGGCAATAAAAAGACAGAATAAAACGCACGGTGTTGGGTCGTTTGTTCATAAACGCGGGG
TTCGGTCCCAGGGCTGGCACTCTGTCGATACCCCACCGAGACCCCATTGGGGCCAATACGCCCGCGTTTC
TTCCTTTTCCCCACCCCACCCCCCAAGTTCGGGTGAAGGCCCAGGGCTCGCAGCCAACGTCGGGGCGGCA
GGCCCTGCCATAGCCTCAGGTTACTCATATATACTTTAGATTGATTTAAAACTTCATTTTTAATTTAAAA
GGATCTAGGTGAAGATCCTTTTTGATAATCTCATGACCAAAATCCCTTAACGTGAGTTTTCGTTCCACTG
AGCGTCAGACCCCGTAGAAAAGATCAAAGGATCTTCTTGAGATCCTTTTTTTCTGCGCGTAATCTGCTGC
TTGCAAACAAAAAAACCACCGCTACCAGCGGTGGTTTGTTTGCCGGATCAAGAGCTACCAACTCTTTTTC
CGAAGGTAACTGGCTTCAGCAGAGCGCAGATACCAAATACTGTTCTTCTAGTGTAGCCGTAGTTAGGCCA
CCACTTCAAGAACTCTGTATCACCGCCTACATACCTCGCTCTGCTAATCCTGTTACCAGTGGCTGCTGCC
AGTGGCGATAAGTCGTGTCTTACCGGGTTGGACTCAAGACGATAGTTACCGGATAAGGCGCAGCGGTCGG
GCTGAACGGGGGGTTCGTGCACACAGCCCAGCTTGGAGCGAACGACCTACACCGAACTGAGATACCTACA
GCGTGAGCTATGAGAAAGCGCCACGCTTCCCGAAGGGAGAAAGGCGGACAGGTATCCGGTAAGCGGCAGG
GTCGGAACAGGAGAGCGCACGAGGGAGCTTCCAGGGGGAAACGCCTGGTATCTTTATAGTCCTGTCGGGT
TTCGCCACCTCTGACTTGAGCGTCGATTTTTGTGATGCTCGTCAGGGGGGCGGAGCCTATGGAAAAACGC
CAGCAACGCGGCCTTTTTACGGTTCCTGGCCTTTTGCTGGCCTTTTGCTCACATGTTCTTTCCTGCGTTA
TCCCCTGATTCTGTGGATAACCGTA
